Addgene plasmid #35532: pQCXIP-Rx3(A8)-mEGFP
Depositing lab: Robert Cohen. Depositing organization: Colorado State University, Fort Collins. Publication: Polyubiquitin-sensor proteins reveal localization and linkage-type dependence of cellular ubiquitin signaling. Sims JJ, Scavone F, Cooper EM, Kane LA, Youle RJ, Boeke JD, Cohen RE. Nat Methods. 2012 Feb 5. doi: 10.1038/nmeth.1888. PubMed 22306808.
Backbone
  Vector backbone: pQCXIX
  Backbone manufacturer: clontech
  Backbone size w/o insert (bp): 6300
  Modifications to backbone: puro marker at MCS2
  Vector type: Mammalian Expression, Retroviral
  Selectable markers: Puromycin
Growth in bacteria
  Bacterial resistance: Ampicillin, 100 μg/mL
  Growth temperature: 37°C
  Growth strain: DH5alpha
  Copy number: Unknown
Gene/Insert
  Gene/Insert name: Rx3A8mEGFP
  Species: Synthetic
  Insert size (bp): 984
  Promoter: CMV
  Tag / fusion protein: mEGFP (C terminal on insert)
  Cloning method: Restriction Enzyme; 5′ cloning site Not1 (not destroyed); 3′ cloning site EcoR1 (not destroyed)
  Sequencing primers: 5′ CMV Forward
Terms and licenses: Academic/Nonprofit Terms; Industry Terms: Not Available to Industry
How to cite: pQCXIP-Rx3(A8)-mEGFP was a gift from Robert Cohen (Addgene plasmid # 35532 ; http://n2t.net/addgene:35532 ; RRID:Addgene_35532)
