[The description below was written by a language model from this plasmid's Addgene catalogue record and pLannotate feature annotations shown in this document.]
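Description:
pQCXIP-Rx3(A8)-mEGFP is a self-inactivating gammaretroviral (MMLV-type) mammalian expression vector built on the Clontech pQCXIX backbone, with a puromycin resistance gene placed in the second cloning site. In bacteria it is maintained through a high-copy ColE1/pUC-type origin and selected with ampicillin via β-lactamase. The viral portion starts with a hybrid CMV enhancer/promoter fused to a truncated 5' LTR, which drives production of the genomic RNA in packaging cells. This is followed by a packaging signal with an extended truncated gag region lacking its start codon. The 3' LTR carries a U3 deletion, so after reverse transcription and integration the LTRs are transcriptionally inactive and expression depends on the internal promoter.

That internal promoter is the CMV immediate early enhancer/promoter, which transcribes a bicistronic message. The first cistron is the synthetic insert Rx3A8mEGFP (about 1 kb, cloned between NotI and EcoRI). The feature table identifies part of it as a fragment derived from human UIMC1/RAP80, a protein that specifically binds Lys63-linked ubiquitin. This fragment is fused at its C terminus to mEGFP, the monomeric A206K variant of enhanced GFP. The record does not spell out the exact architecture implied by "Rx3(A8)". An EMCV IRES downstream allows cap-independent translation of puromycin N-acetyltransferase from the same transcript, so puromycin selection enriches for cells that also express the fusion.

According to the associated publication title, the construct belongs to a set of polyubiquitin-sensor proteins used to examine the localization and linkage-type dependence of ubiquitin signaling in cells. It suits transient transfection or retroviral transduction to make stable, puromycin-selected lines in which the fluorescent sensor can be imaged.
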