Features (pLannotate 1.2.2; 21 found; start..end, strand, type, name):
    310..513     +  promoter       CMV promoter: human cytomegalovirus (CMV) immediate early promoter
    514..689     +  LTR            5' LTR (truncated): truncated long terminal repeat from Moloney murine sarcoma virus
    811..1085    +  misc_feature   MESV Ψ (fragment): packaging signal of murine embryonic stem cell virus
   1152..1568    +  CDS            gag (truncated): truncated Moloney murine leukemia virus (MMLV) gag gene lacking the start codon
   1605..1908    +  enhancer       CMV enhancer: human cytomegalovirus immediate early enhancer
   1981..1998    -  promoter       CMV promoter (fragment): human cytomegalovirus (CMV) immediate early promoter
   2061..2112    +  promoter       CMVd2 promoter: truncated human cytomegalovirus (CMV) immediate early promoter that yields moderately reduced expression relative to the full-length promoter
   2269..2493    +  CDS            UIMC1 (fragment): UIMC1_HUMAN - Also known as RAP80, RXRIP110. Experimental evidence at protein level: Swiss-Prot protein existence level 1. Ubiquitin-binding protein (PubMed:24627472). Specifically recognizes and binds 'Lys-63'-linked ubiquitin (PubMed:19328070, Ref.38). Plays a central role in the BRCA1-A complex by specifically binding 'Lys-63'-linked ubiquitinated histones H2A and H2AX at DNA lesions sites, leading to target the BRCA1-BARD1 heterodimer to sites of DNA damage at double-strand breaks (DSBs). The BRCA1-A complex also possesses deubiquitinase activity that specifically removes 'Lys-63'- linked
   2515..3234    +  CDS            mEGFP: enhanced GFP with monomerizing A206K mutation (Zacharias et al., 2002) mammalian codon-optimized
   3243..3815    +  misc_feature   IRES: internal ribosome entry site (IRES) of the encephalomyocarditis virus (EMCV)
   3830..4429    +  CDS            PuroR: puromycin N-acetyltransferase; pac from Streptomyces alboniger; confers resistance to puromycin
   4430..4502    +  CDS            env (fragment): murine leukemia virus gPr80 envelope polyprotein precursor; env; proteolytically cleaved into gp70SU and p15TM subunits
   4544..4969    +  LTR            3' LTR (ΔU3): self-inactivating 3' long terminal repeat (LTR) from Moloney murine leukemia virus
   5038..5078    +  CDS            rop (fragment): Rop protein, which maintains plasmids at low copy number; rop
   5180..5218    +  misc_feature   bom (fragment): basis of mobility region from pBR322
   5235..5564    +  promoter       SV40 promoter: SV40 enhancer and early promoter
   5570..5671    +  misc_feature   bom (fragment): basis of mobility region from pBR322
   5857..6445    -  rep_origin     ori: high-copy-number ColE1/pMB1/pBR322/pUC origin of replication
   6616..7476    -  CDS            AmpR: β-lactamase; bla; confers resistance to ampicillin, carbenicillin, and related antibiotics
   7477..7581    -  promoter       AmpR promoter: bla
   7767..309     +  enhancer       CMV enhancer (across the origin): human cytomegalovirus immediate early enhancer
>Addgene plasmid #35532 | pQCXIP-Rx3(A8)-mEGFP | depositor full sequence | sequence record 43464 | pQCXIP-Rx3(A8)-mEGFP sequence 7838 bps
TCCGCGTTACATAACTTACGGTAAATGGCCCGCCTGGCTGACCGCCCAACGACCCCCGCCCATTGACGTC
AATAATGACGTATGTTCCCATAGTAACGCCAATAGGGACTTTCCATTGACGTCAATGGGTGGAGTATTTA
CGGTAAACTGCCCACTTGGCAGTACATCAAGTGTATCATATGCCAAGTACGCCCCCTATTGACGTCAATG
ACGGTAAATGGCCCGCTCTGGCATTATGCCCAGTACATGACCTTATGGGACTTTCCTACTTGGCAGTACA
TCTACGTATTAGTCATCGCTATTACCATGGTGATGCGGTTTTGGCAGTACATCAATGGGCGTGGATAGCG
GTTTGACTCACGGGGATTTCCAAGTCTCCACCCCATTGACGTCAATGGGAGTTTGTTTTGGCACCAAAAT
CAACGGGACTTTCCAAAATGTCGTAACAACTCCGCCCCATTGACGCAAATGGGCGGTAGGCGTGTACGGT
GGGAGGTCTATATAAGCAGAGCTCAATAAAAGAGCCCACAACCCCTCACTCGGCGCGCCAGTCTTCCGAT
AGACTGCGTCGCCCGGGTACCCGTATTCCCAATAAAGCCTCTTGCTGTTTGCATCCGAATCGTGGTCTCG
CTGTTCCTTGGGAGGGTCTCCTCTGAGTGATTGACTACCCACGACGGGGGTCTTTCATTTGGGGGCTCGT
CCGGGATTTGGAGACCCCTGCCCAGGGACCACCGACCCACCACCGGGAGGTAAGCTGGCCAGCAACTTAT
CTGTGTCTGTCCGATTGTCTAGTGTCTATGTTTGATGTTATGCGCCTGCGTCTGTACTAGTTAGCTAACT
AGCTCTGTATCTGGCGGACCCGTGGTGGAACTGACGAGTTCTGAACACCCGGCCGCAACCCTGGGAGACG
TCCCAGGGACTTTGGGGGCCGTTTTTGTGGCCCGACCTGAGGAAGGGAGTCGATGTGGAATCCGACCCCG
TCAGGATATGTGGTTCTGGTAGGAGACGAGAACCTAAAACAGTTCCCGCCTCCGTCTGAATTTTTGCTTT
CGGTTTGGAACCGAAGCCGCGCGTCTTGTCTGCTGCAGCGCTGCAGCATCGTTCTGTGTTGTCTCTGTCT
GACTGTGTTTCTGTATTTGTCTGAAAATTAGGGCCAGACTGTTACCACTCCCTTAAGTTTGACCTTAGGT
CACTGGAAAGATGTCGAGCGGATCGCTCACAACCAGTCGGTAGATGTCAAGAAGAGACGTTGGGTTACCT
TCTGCTCTGCAGAATGGCCAACCTTTAACGTCGGATGGCCGCGAGACGGCACCTTTAACCGAGACCTCAT
CACCCAGGTTAAGATCAAGGTCTTTTCACCTGGCCCGCATGGACACCCAGACCAGGTCCCCTACATCGTG
ACCTGGGAAGCCTTGGCTTTTGACCCCCCTCCCTGGGTCAAGCCCTTTGTACACCCTAAGCCTCCGCCTC
CTCTTCCTCCATCCGCCCCGTCTCTCCCCCTTGAACCTCCTCGTTCGACCCCGCCTCGATCCTCCCTTTA
TCCAGCCCTCACTCCTTCTCTAGGCGCCGGAATTGAAGATCTGGGGGATCGATCCTCTAGAGTCCGTTAC
ATAACTTACGGTAAATGGCCCGCCTGGCTGACCGCCCAACGACCCCCGCCCATTGACGTCAATAATGACG
TATGTTCCCATAGTAACGCCAATAGGGACTTTCCATTGACGTCAATGGGTGGAGTATTTACGGTAAACTG
CCCACTTGGCAGTACATCAAGTGTATCATATGCCAAGTACGCCCCCTATTGACGTCAATGACGGTAAATG
GCCCGCCTGGCATTATGCCCAGTACATGACCTTATGGGACTTTCCTACTTGGCAGTACATCTACGTATTA
GTCATCGCTATTACCATGGTGATGCGGTTTTGGCAGTACATCAATGGGCGTGAATAGCGGTTTGACTCAC
GGGGATTTCCAAGTCTCCACCCCATTGACGTCAATGGGAGTTTGTTTTGGCACCAAAATCAACGGGACTT
TCCAAAATGTCGTAACAACTCCGCCCCATTGACGCAAATGGGCGGTAGGCGTGTACGGTGGGAGGTCTAT
ATAAGCAGAGCTCGTTTAGTGAACCGTCAGATCGCCTGGAGACGCCATCCACGCTGTTTTGACCTCCATA
GAAGACACCGGGACCGATCCAGCCTCCGCGGCCGGGAACGGTGCATTGGAACGGACCTGCAGGAATTGAT
CCGCGGCCGCGCCGCCACCATGGAGGGCAGCCATATGACCGAGGAGGAGCAATTCGCACTCGCACTGAAG
ATGAGCGAGCAAGAGGCGGCGGCGGCTGCCGCTGCTGCCGCAGAAGAGGAAGAAGAACAGTTTGCTCTGG
CTCTCAAAATGAGTGAACAGGAAGCTGCGGCTGCCGCAGCGGCGGCTGCCGAGGAGGAAGAAGAGCTCTT
GAGGAAAGCCATTGCAGAAAGTCTGAATAGTTGCCGGCCTTCTGGGGATCCACCGGTCGCCACCATGGTG
AGCAAGGGCGAGGAGCTGTTCACCGGGGTGGTGCCCATCCTGGTCGAGCTGGACGGCGACGTAAACGGCC
ACAAGTTCAGCGTGTCCGGCGAGGGCGAGGGCGATGCCACCTACGGCAAGCTGACCCTGAAGTTCATCTG
CACCACCGGCAAGCTGCCCGTGCCCTGGCCCACCCTCGTGACCACCCTGACCTACGGCGTGCAGTGCTTC
AGCCGCTACCCCGACCACATGAAGCAGCACGACTTCTTCAAGTCCGCCATGCCCGAAGGCTACGTCCAGG
AGCGCACCATCTTCTTCAAGGACGACGGCAACTACAAGACCCGCGCCGAGGTGAAGTTCGAGGGCGACAC
CCTGGTGAACCGCATCGAGCTGAAGGGCATCGACTTCAAGGAGGACGGCAACATCCTGGGGCACAAGCTG
GAGTACAACTACAACAGCCACAACGTCTATATCATGGCCGACAAGCAGAAGAACGGCATCAAGGTGAACT
TCAAGATCCGCCACAACATCGAGGACGGCAGCGTGCAGCTCGCCGACCACTACCAGCAGAACACCCCCAT
CGGCGACGGCCCCGTGCTGCTGCCCGACAACCACTACCTGAGCACCCAGTCCAAGGTGAGCAAAGACCCC
AACGAGAAGCGCGATCACATGGTCCTGCTGGAGTTCGTGACCGCCGCCGGGATCACTCTCGGCANGGACG
AGCTGTACAAGTAAGAATTCCGCCCCTCTCCCTCCCCCCCCCCTAACGTTACTGGCCGAAGCCGCTTGGA
ATAAGGCCGGTGTGCGTTTGTCTATATGTTATTTTCCACCATATTGCCGTCTTTTGGCAATGTGAGGGCC
CGGAAACCTGGCCCTGTCTTCTTGACGAGCATTCCTAGGGGTCTTTCCCCTCTCGCCAAAGGAATGCAAG
GTCTGTTGAATGTCGTGAAGGAAGCAGTTCCTCTGGAAGCTTCTTGAAGACAAACAACGTCTGTAGCGAC
CCTTTGCAGGCAGCGGAACCCCCCACCTGGCGACAGGTGCCTCTGCGGCCAAAAGCCACGTGTATAAGAT
ACACCTGCAAAGGCGGCACAACCCCAGTGCCACGTTGTGAGTTGGATAGTTGTGGAAAGAGTCAAATGGC
TCTCCTCAAGCGTATTCAACAAGGGGCTGAAGGATGCCCAGAAGGTACCCCATTGTATGGGATCTGATCT
GGGGCCTCGGTGCACATGCTTTACATGTGTTTAGTCGAGGTTAAAAAACGTCTAGGCCCCCCGAACCACG
GGGACGTGGTTTTCCTTTGAAAAACACGATGATAAGCTTGATCACGCGTATGACCGAGTACAAGCCCACG
GTGCGCCTCGCCACCCGCGACGACGTCCCCAGGGCCGTACGCACCCTCGCCGCCGCGTTCGCCGACTACC
CCGCCACGCGCCACACCGTCGATCCGGACCGCCACATCGAGCGGGTCACCGAGCTGCAAGAACTCTTCCT
CACGCGCGTCGGGCTCGACATCGGCAAGGTGTGGGTCGCGGACGACGGCGCCGCGGTGGCGGTCTGGACC
ACGCCGGAGAGCGTCGAAGCGGGGGCGGTGTTCGCCGAGATCGGCCCGCGCATGGCCGAGTTGAGCGGTT
CCCGGCTGGCCGCGCAGCAACAGATGGAAGGCCTCCTGGCGCCGCACCGGCCCAAGGAGCCCGCGTGGTT
CCTGGCCACCGTCGGCGTCTCGCCCGACCACCAGGGCAAGGGTCTGGGCAGCGCCGTCGTGCTCCCCGGA
GTGGAGGCGGCCGAGCGCGCCGGGGTGCCCGCCTTCCTGGAGACCTCCGCGCCCCGCAACCTCCCCTTCT
ACGAGCGGCTCGGCTTCACCGTCACCGCCGACGTCGAGGTGCCCGAAGGACCGCGCACCTGGTGCATGAC
CCGCAAGCCCGGTGCCTGAGATATCAGTGGTCCAGGCTCTAGTTTTGACTCAACAATATCACCAGCTGAA
GCCTATAGAGTACGAGCCATAGATAAAATAAAAGATTTTATTTAGTCTCCAGAAAAAGGGGGGAATGAAA
GACCCCACCTGTAGGTTTGGCAAGCTAGCTTAAGTAACGCCATTTTGCAAGGCATGGAAAAATACATAAC
TGAGAATAGAGAAGTTCAGATCAAGGTCAGGAACAGATGGAACAGGGTCGACCCTAGAGAACCATCAGAT
GTTTCCAGGGTGCCCCAAGGACCTGAAATGACCCTGTGCCTTATTTGAACTAACCAATCAGTTCGCTTCT
CGCTTCTGTTCGCGCGCTTCTGCTCCCCGAGCTCAATAAAAGAGCCCACAACCCCTCACTCGGGGCGCCA
GTCCTCCGATTGACTGAGTCGCCCGGGTACCCGTGTATCCAATAAACCCTCTTGCAGTTGCATCCGACTT
GTGGTCTCGCTGTTCCTTGGGAGGGTCTCCTCTGAGTGATTGACTACCCGTCAGCGGGGGTCTTTCATTT
GGGGGCTCGTCCGGGATCGGGAGACCCCTGCCCAGGGACCACCGACCCACCACCGGGAGGTAAGCTGGCT
GCCTCGCGCGTTTCGGTGATGACGGTGAAAACCTCTGACACATGCAGCTCCCGGAGACGGTCACAGCTTG
TCTGTAAGCGGATGCCGGGAGCAGACAAGCCCGTCAGGGCGCGTCAGCGGGTGTTGGCGGGTGTCGGGGC
GCAGCCATGACCCAGTCACGTAGCGATAGCGGAGTGTAGATCCGGCTGTGGAATGTGTGTCAGTTAGGGT
GTGGAAAGTCCCCAGGCTCCCCAGCAGGCAGAAGTATGCAAAGCATGCATCTCAATTAGTCAGCAACCAG
GTGTGGAAAGTCCCCAGGCTCCCCAGCAGGCAGAAGTATGCAAAGCATGCATCTCAATTAGTCAGCAACC
ATAGTCCCGCCCCTAACTCCGCCCATCCCGCCCCTAACTCCGCCCAGTTCCGCCCATTCTCCGCCCCATG
GCTGACTAATTTTTTTTATTTATGCAGAGGCCGAGGCCGCCTCGGCCTCTGAGCTATTCCAGAAGTAGTG
AGGAGGCTTTTTTGGAGGCCTAGGCTTTTGCAAAAAGCTTACTGGCTTAACTATGCGGCATCAGAGCAGA
TTGTACTGAGAGTGCACCATATGCGGTGTGAAATACCGCACAGATGCGTAAGGAGAAAATACCGCATCAG
GCGCTCTTCCGCTTCCTCGCTCACTGACTCGCTGCGCTCGGTCGTTCGGCTGCGGCGAGCGGTATCAGCT
CACTCAAAGGCGGTAATACGGTTATCCACAGAATCAGGGGATAACGCAGGAAAGAACATGTGAGCAAAAG
GCCAGCAAAAGGCCAGGAACCGTAAAAAGGCCGCGTTGCTGGCGTTTTTCCATAGGCTCCGCCCCCCTGA
CGAGCATCACAAAAATCGACGCTCAAGTCAGAGGTGGCGAAACCCGACAGGACTATAAAGATACCAGGCG
TTTCCCCCTGGAAGCTCCCTCGTGCGCTCTCCTGTTCCGACCCTGCCGCTTACCGGATACCTGTCCGCCT
TTCTCCCTTCGGGAAGCGTGGCGCTTTCTCATAGCTCACGCTGTAGGTATCTCAGTTCGGTGTAGGTCGT
TCGCTCCAAGCTGGGCTGTGTGCACGAACCCCCCGTTCAGCCCGACCGCTGCGCCTTATCCGGTAACTAT
CGTCTTGAGTCCAACCCGGTAAGACACGACTTATCGCCACTGGCAGCAGCCACTGGTAACAGGATTAGCA
GAGCGAGGTATGTAGGCGGTGCTACAGAGTTCTTGAAGTGGTGGCCTAACTACGGCTACACTAGAAGGAC
AGTATTTGGTATCTGCGCTCTGCTGAAGCCAGTTACCTTCGGAAAAAGAGTTGGTAGCTCTTGATCCGGC
AAACAAACCACCGCTGGTAGCGGTGGTTTTTTTGTTTGCAAGCAGCAGATTACGCGCAGAAAAAAAGGAT
CTCAAGAAGATCCTTTGATCTTTTCTACGGGGTCTGACGCTCAGTGGAACGAAAACTCACGTTAAGGGAT
TTTGGTCATGAGATTATCAAAAAGGATCTTCACCTAGATCCTTTTAAATTAAAAATGAAGTTTTAAATCA
ATCTAAAGTATATATGAGTAAACTTGGTCTGACAGTTACCAATGCTTAATCAGTGAGGCACCTATCTCAG
CGATCTGTCTATTTCGTTCATCCATAGTTGCCTGACTCCCCGTCGTGTAGATAACTACGATACGGGAGGG
CTTACCATCTGGCCCCAGTGCTGCAATGATACCGCGAGACCCACGCTCACCGGCTCCAGATTTATCAGCA
ATAAACCAGCCAGCCGGAAGGGCCGAGCGCAGAAGTGGTCCTGCAACTTTATCCGCCTCCATCCAGTCTA
TTAATTGTTGCCGGGAAGCTAGAGTAAGTAGTTCGCCAGTTAATAGTTTGCGCAACGTTGTTGCCATTGC
TGCAGGCATCGTGGTGTCACGCTCGTCGTTTGGTATGGCTTCATTCAGCTCCGGTTCCCAACGATCAAGG
CGAGTTACATGATCCCCCATGTTGTGCAAAAAAGCGGTTAGCTCCTTCGGTCCTCCGATCGTTGTCAGAA
GTAAGTTGGCCGCAGTGTTATCACTCATGGTTATGGCAGCACTGCATAATTCTCTTACTGTCATGCCATC
CGTAAGATGCTTTTCTGTGACTGGTGAGTACTCAACCAAGTCATTCTGAGAATAGTGTATGCGGCGACCG
AGTTGCTCTTGCCCGGCGTCAACACGGGATAATACCGCGCCACATAGCAGAACTTTAAAAGTGCTCATCA
TTGGAAAACGTTCTTCGGGGCGAAAACTCTCAAGGATCTTACCGCTGTTGAGATCCAGTTCGATGTAACC
CACTCGTGCACCCAACTGATCTTCAGCATCTTTTACTTTCACCAGCGTTTCTGGGTGAGCAAAAACAGGA
AGGCAAAATGCCGCAAAAAAGGGAATAAGGGCGACACGGAAATGTTGAATACTCATACTCTTCCTTTTTC
AATATTATTGAAGCATTTATCAGGGTTATTGTCTCATGAGCGGATACATATTTGAATGTATTTAGAAAAA
TAAACAAATAGGGGTTCCGCGCACATTTCCCCGAAAAGTGCCACCTGACGTCTAAGAAACCATTATTATC
ATGACATTAACCTATAAAAATAGGCGTATCACGAGGCCCTTTCGTCTTCAAGAATTAGCTTGGCCATTGC
ATACGTTGTATCCATATCATAATATGTACATTTATATTGGCTCATGTCCAACATTACCGCCATGTTGACA
TTGATTATTGACTAGTTATTAATAGTAATCAATTACGGGGTCATTAGTTCATAGCCCATATATGGAGT
