>Addgene plasmid #35532 | pQCXIP-Rx3(A8)-mEGFP | addgene partial sequence | sequence record 45163 | EGFP-N 5'-CGTCGCCGTCCAGCTCGACCAG-3'
GGTGGCGACCGGTGGANCCCCAGAAGGCCGGCAACTATTCAGACTTTCTGCAATGGCTTTCCTCAAGAGC
TCTTCTTCCTCCTCGGCAGCCGCCGCTGCGGCAGCCGCAGCTTCCTGTTCACTCATTTTGAGAGCCAGAG
CAAACTGTTCTTCTTCCTCTTCTGCGGCAGCAGCGGCAGCCGCCGCCGCCTCTTGCTCGCTCATCTTCAG
TGCGAGTGCGAATTGCTCCTCCTCGGTCATATGGCTGCCCTCCATGGTGGCGGCGCGGCCGCGGATCAAT
TCCTGCAGGTCCGTTCCAATGCACCGTTCCCGGCCGCGGAGGCTGGATCGGTCCCGGTGTCTTCTATGGA
GGTCAAAACAGCGTGGATGGCGTCTCCAGGCGATCTGACGGTTCACTAAACGAGCTCTGCTTATATAGAC
CTCCCACCGTACACGCCTACCGCCCATTTGCGTCAATGGGGCGGAGTTGTTACGACATTTTGGAAAGTCC
CGTTGATTTTGGTGCCAAAACAAACTCCCATTGACGTCAATGGGGTGGAGACTTGGAAATCCCCGTGAGT
CAAACCGCTATCCACGCCCATTGATGTACTGCCAAAACCGCATCACCATGGT
